Addgene plasmid #239314: LentiCRISPR-B_sgRNA_RPP29 (pAVA3545)
Purpose: Lentiviral vector expressing Cas9-P2A-Blasticidin and an sgRNA targeting RPP29
Depositing lab: Andrei Alexandrov. Depositing organization: Clemson University. Publication: Identification of human pathways acting on nuclear non-coding RNAs using the Mirror forward genetic approach. Che R, Panah M, Mirani B, Knowles K, Ostapovich A, Majumdar D, Chen X, DeSimone J, White W, Noonan M, Luo H, Alexandrov A. Nat Commun. 2025 May 22;16(1):4741. doi: 10.1038/s41467-025-59998-3. PubMed 40399278.
Backbone
  Vector backbone: LentiCRISPR-B
  Vector type: Lentiviral, CRISPR
  Selectable markers: Blasticidin
Growth in bacteria
  Bacterial resistance: Ampicillin, 100 μg/mL
  Growth temperature: 37°C
  Growth strain: NEB Stable
  Copy number: High Copy
Gene/Insert
  Gene/Insert name: U6-driven sgRNA targeting RPP29
  gRNA/shRNA sequence: TCCTCCCTCTCCATGAACTC
  Species: H. sapiens (human)
  Entrez Gene: POP4 (a.k.a. RPP29)
  Cloning method: Gibson Cloning
  Sequencing primers: 5′ CGTGACGTAGAAAGTAATAATTTCTTGGGTAG
Terms and licenses: Academic/Nonprofit Terms; Industry Terms: Not Available to Industry
Depositor comments: Please visit https://doi.org/10.1101/2024.09.26.615073 for bioRxiv preprint.
How to cite: LentiCRISPR-B_sgRNA_RPP29 (pAVA3545) was a gift from Andrei Alexandrov (Addgene plasmid # 239314 ; http://n2t.net/addgene:239314 ; RRID:Addgene_239314)
