[The description below was written by a language model from this plasmid's Addgene catalogue record and pLannotate feature annotations shown in this document.]
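Description:
LentiCRISPR-B_sgRNA_RPP29 (pAVA3545) is an all-in-one lentiviral CRISPR plasmid of about 11.4 kb, built on the LentiCRISPR-B backbone, that delivers Streptococcus pyogenes Cas9, a blasticidin resistance marker and a single guide RNA against human RPP29 (Entrez gene POP4). In bacteria it is maintained through a high-copy ColE1/pUC-type origin with ampicillin resistance (AmpR). The backbone also carries an f1 origin, an SV40 origin and poly(A) signal, and remnants of a lac/T7/T3 cloning region.

The transfer cassette has a third-generation, self-inactivating layout. An RSV promoter replaces the U3 region of a truncated HIV-1 5' LTR to drive genomic RNA production in packaging cells. It is followed by the Ψ packaging signal with a gag fragment, the Rev response element for Rev-dependent nuclear export, a cPPT/CTS element and a ΔU3 3' LTR that leaves the integrated provirus without LTR promoter activity. Two expression units sit between the LTRs. A human U6 RNA polymerase III promoter transcribes the RPP29-targeting spacer, inserted by Gibson cloning, fused to the standard Cas9 gRNA scaffold. Downstream, an EF-1α core promoter drives Cas9, which the annotation software splits into N- and C-terminal portions although they are contiguous. According to the catalogue entry, Cas9 is linked through a P2A peptide to blasticidin S deaminase, so both proteins come from one transcript. The P2A itself is not annotated in the feature table. A WPRE after the coding region enhances transcript expression.

The construct is intended for producing lentivirus to transduce human cells, selecting them with blasticidin and disrupting RPP29. The associated study concerns human pathways acting on nuclear non-coding RNAs.
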