Features (pLannotate 1.2.2; 29 found; start..end, strand, type, name):
      5..231     +  promoter       RSV promoter: Rous sarcoma virus enhancer/promoter
    232..412     +  LTR            5' LTR (truncated): truncated 5' long terminal repeat (LTR) from HIV-1
    459..584     +  misc_feature   HIV-1 Ψ: packaging signal of human immunodeficiency virus type 1
    568..931     +  CDS            HIV-1 gag (fragment): gag protein from human immunodeficiency virus 1; gag
   1077..1310    +  misc_feature   RRE: The Rev response element (RRE) of HIV-1 allows for Rev-dependent mRNA export from the nucleus to the cytoplasm.
   1687..1713    +  CDS            Rev (fragment): human immunodeficiency virus 1 (HIV-1) Rev protein; rev; enhances nuclear export of unspliced and incompletely spliced viral mRNAs
   1717..1957    +  promoter       U6 promoter: RNA polymerase III promoter for human U6 snRNA
   1987..2062    +  misc_RNA       gRNA scaffold: guide RNA scaffold for the Streptococcus pyogenes CRISPR/Cas9 system
   2110..2227    +  misc_feature   cPPT/CTS: central polypurine tract and central termination sequence of HIV-1
   2296..2507    +  promoter       EF-1α core promoter: core promoter for human elongation factor EF-1α
   2611..4212    +  CDS            Cas9(N): N-terminal portion of Streptococcus pyogenes Cas9 (Zetsche et al., 2015)
   4213..6711    +  CDS            Cas9(C): C-terminal portion of Streptococcus pyogenes Cas9 (Zetsche et al., 2015)
   6832..7230    +  CDS            BSD: blasticidin S deaminase; Aspergillus terreus BSD; confers resistance to blasticidin
   7246..7834    +  misc_feature   WPRE: woodchuck hepatitis virus posttranscriptional regulatory element
   7885..7904    +  misc_feature   cPPT/CTS (fragment): central polypurine tract and central termination sequence of HIV-1
   7906..8139    +  LTR            3' LTR (ΔU3): self-inactivating 3' long terminal repeat (LTR) from HIV-1
   8217..8338    +  polyA_signal   SV40 poly(A) signal: SV40 polyadenylation signal
   8378..8513    +  rep_origin     SV40 ori: SV40 origin of replication
   8534..8552    -  promoter       T7 promoter: promoter for bacteriophage T7 RNA polymerase
   8560..8715    +  CDS            lacZα (fragment): LacZα fragment of β-galactosidase; lacZ fragment
   8720..9148    +  rep_origin     f1 ori (sequence partly withheld): f1 bacteriophage origin of replication; arrow indicates direction of (+) strand synthesis
   9201..9305    +  promoter       AmpR promoter: bla
   9306..10166   +  CDS            AmpR: β-lactamase; bla; confers resistance to ampicillin, carbenicillin, and related antibiotics
  10337..10925   +  rep_origin     ori: high-copy-number ColE1/pMB1/pBR322/pUC origin of replication
  11108..11200   +  CDS            lacI (fragment): lac repressor; lacI; The lac repressor binds to the lac operator to inhibit transcription in E. coli. This inhibition can be relieved by adding lactose or isopropyl-β-D-thiogalactopyranoside (IPTG).
  11213..11234   +  protein_bind   CAP binding site: CAP binding activates transcription in the presence of cAMP. E. coli catabolite activator protein
  11249..11279   +  promoter       lac promoter: promoter for the E. coli lac operon
  11283..11305   +  protein_bind   lac operator (fragment): The lac repressor binds to the lac operator to inhibit transcription in E. coli. This inhibition can be relieved by adding lactose or isopropyl-β-D-thiogalactopyranoside (IPTG). lac repressor encoded by lacI
  11348..11366   +  promoter       T3 promoter: promoter for bacteriophage T3 RNA polymerase
>Addgene plasmid #239314 | LentiCRISPR-B_sgRNA_RPP29 (pAVA3545) | addgene full sequence | sequence record 479131 | Addgene NGS Result
TTAATGTAGTCTTATGCAATACTCTTGTAGTCTTGCAACATGGTAACGATGAGTTAGCAACATGCCTTAC
AAGGAGAGAAAAAGCACCGTGCATGCCGATTGGTGGAAGTAAGGTGGTACGATCGTGCCTTATTAGGAAG
GCAACAGACGGGTCTGACATGGATTGGACGAACCACTGAATTGCCGCATTGCAGAGATATTGTATTTAAG
TGCCTAGCTCGATACATAAACGGGTCTCTCTGGTTAGACCAGATCTGAGCCTGGGAGCTCTCTGGCTAAC
TAGGGAACCCACTGCTTAAGCCTCAATAAAGCTTGCCTTGAGTGCTTCAAGTAGTGTGTGCCCGTCTGTT
GTGTGACTCTGGTAACTAGAGATCCCTCAGACCCTTTTAGTCAGTGTGGAAAATCTCTAGCAGTGGCGCC
CGAACAGGGACTTGAAAGCGAAAGGGAAACCAGAGGAGCTCTCTCGACGCAGGACTCGGCTTGCTGAAGC
GCGCACGGCAAGAGGCGAGGGGCGGCGACTGGTGAGTACGCCAAAAATTTTGACTAGCGGAGGCTAGAAG
GAGAGAGATGGGTGCGAGAGCGTCAGTATTAAGCGGGGGAGAATTAGATCGCGATGGGAAAAAATTCGGT
TAAGGCCAGGGGGAAAGAAAAAATATAAATTAAAACATATAGTATGGGCAAGCAGGGAGCTAGAACGATT
CGCAGTTAATCCTGGCCTGTTAGAAACATCAGAAGGCTGTAGACAAATACTGGGACAGCTACAACCATCC
CTTCAGACAGGATCAGAAGAACTTAGATCATTATATAATACAGTAGCAACCCTCTATTGTGTGCATCAAA
GGATAGAGATAAAAGACACCAAGGAAGCTTTAGACAAGATAGAGGAAGAGCAAAACAAAAGTAAGACCAC
CGCACAGCAAGCGGCCGCTGATCTTCAGACCTGGAGGAGGAGATATGAGGGACAATTGGAGAAGTGAATT
ATATAAATATAAAGTAGTAAAAATTGAACCATTAGGAGTAGCACCCACCAAGGCAAAGAGAAGAGTGGTG
CAGAGAGAAAAAAGAGCAGTGGGAATAGGAGCTTTGTTCCTTGGGTTCTTGGGAGCAGCAGGAAGCACTA
TGGGCGCAGCGTCAATGACGCTGACGGTACAGGCCAGACAATTATTGTCTGGTATAGTGCAGCAGCAGAA
CAATTTGCTGAGGGCTATTGAGGCGCAACAGCATCTGTTGCAACTCACAGTCTGGGGCATCAAGCAGCTC
CAGGCAAGAATCCTGGCTGTGGAAAGATACCTAAAGGATCAACAGCTCCTGGGGATTTGGGGTTGCTCTG
GAAAACTCATTTGCACCACTGCTGTGCCTTGGAATGCTAGTTGGAGTAATAAATCTCTGGAACAGATTTG
GAATCACACGACCTGGATGGAGTGGGACAGAGAAATTAACAATTACACAAGCTTAATACACTCCTTAATT
GAAGAATCGCAAAACCAGCAAGAAAAGAATGAACAAGAATTATTGGAATTAGATAAATGGGCAAGTTTGT
GGAATTGGTTTAACATAACAAATTGGCTGTGGTATATAAAATTATTCATAATGATAGTAGGAGGCTTGGT
AGGTTTAAGAATAGTTTTTGCTGTACTTTCTATAGTGAATAGAGTTAGGCAGGGATATTCACCATTATCG
TTTCAGACCCACCTCCCAACCCCGAGGGGACCCAGAGAGGGCCTATTTCCCATGATTCCTTCATATTTGC
ATATACGATACAAGGCTGTTAGAGAGATAATTAGAATTAATTTGACTGTAAACACAAAGATATTAGTACA
AAATACGTGACGTAGAAAGTAATAATTTCTTGGGTAGTTTGCAGTTTTAAAATTATGTTTTAAAATGGAC
TATCATATGCTTACCGTAACTTGAAAGTATTTCGATTTCTTGGCTTTATATATCTTGTGGAAAGGACGAA
ACACCGTCCTCCCTCTCCATGAACTCGTTTTAGAGCTAGAAATAGCAAGTTAAAATAAGGCTAGTCCGTT
ATCAACTTGAAAAAGTGGCACCGAGTCGGTGCTTTTTTGAATTCTAGATCTTGAGACAAATGGCAGTATT
CATCCACAATTTTAAAAGAAAAGGGGGGATTGGGGGGTACAGTGCAGGGGAAAGAATAGTAGACATAATA
GCAACAGACATACAAACTAAAGAATTACAAAAACAAATTACAAAAATTCAAAATTTTCGGGTTTATTACA
GGGACAGCAGAGATCCACTTTGGCGCCGGCTCGAGTGGCTCCGGTGCCCGTCAGTGGGCAGAGCGCACAT
CGCCCACAGTCCCCGAGAAGTTGGGGGGAGGGGTCGGCAATTGAACCGGTGCCTAGAGAAGGTGGCGCGG
GGTAAACTGGGAAAGTGATGTCGTGTACTGGCTCCGCCTTTTTCCCGAGGGTGGGGGAGAACCGTATATA
AGTGCAGTAGTCGCCGTGAACGTTCTTTTTCGCAACGGGTTTGCCGCCAGAACACAGGTGTCGTGACGCG
GGATCCGCCACCATGGATTACAAAGACGATGACGATAAGATGGCCCCAAAGAAGAAGCGGAAGGTCGGTA
TCCACGGAGTCCCAGCAGCCGACAAGAAGTACAGCATCGGCCTGGACATCGGCACCAACTCTGTGGGCTG
GGCCGTGATCACCGACGAGTACAAGGTGCCCAGCAAGAAATTCAAGGTGCTGGGCAACACCGACCGGCAC
AGCATCAAGAAGAACCTGATCGGAGCCCTGCTGTTCGACAGCGGCGAAACAGCCGAGGCCACCCGGCTGA
AGAGAACCGCCAGAAGAAGATACACCAGACGGAAGAACCGGATCTGCTATCTGCAAGAGATCTTCAGCAA
CGAGATGGCCAAGGTGGACGACAGCTTCTTCCACAGACTGGAAGAGTCCTTCCTGGTGGAAGAGGATAAG
AAGCACGAGCGGCACCCCATCTTCGGCAACATCGTGGACGAGGTGGCCTACCACGAGAAGTACCCCACCA
TCTACCACCTGAGAAAGAAACTGGTGGACAGCACCGACAAGGCCGACCTGCGGCTGATCTATCTGGCCCT
GGCCCACATGATCAAGTTCCGGGGCCACTTCCTGATCGAGGGCGACCTGAACCCCGACAACAGCGACGTG
GACAAGCTGTTCATCCAGCTGGTGCAGACCTACAACCAGCTGTTCGAGGAAAACCCCATCAACGCCAGCG
GCGTGGACGCCAAGGCCATCCTGTCTGCCAGACTGAGCAAGAGCAGACGGCTGGAAAATCTGATCGCCCA
GCTGCCCGGCGAGAAGAAGAATGGCCTGTTCGGAAACCTGATTGCCCTGAGCCTGGGCCTGACCCCCAAC
TTCAAGAGCAACTTCGACCTGGCCGAGGATGCCAAACTGCAGCTGAGCAAGGACACCTACGACGACGACC
TGGACAACCTGCTGGCCCAGATCGGCGACCAGTACGCCGACCTGTTTCTGGCCGCCAAGAACCTGTCCGA
CGCCATCCTGCTGAGCGACATCCTGAGAGTGAACACCGAGATCACCAAGGCCCCCCTGAGCGCCTCTATG
ATCAAGAGATACGACGAGCACCACCAGGACCTGACCCTGCTGAAAGCTCTCGTGCGGCAGCAGCTGCCTG
AGAAGTACAAAGAGATTTTCTTCGACCAGAGCAAGAACGGCTACGCCGGCTACATTGACGGCGGAGCCAG
CCAGGAAGAGTTCTACAAGTTCATCAAGCCCATCCTGGAAAAGATGGACGGCACCGAGGAACTGCTCGTG
AAGCTGAACAGAGAGGACCTGCTGCGGAAGCAGCGGACCTTCGACAACGGCAGCATCCCCCACCAGATCC
ACCTGGGAGAGCTGCACGCCATTCTGCGGCGGCAGGAAGATTTTTACCCATTCCTGAAGGACAACCGGGA
AAAGATCGAGAAGATCCTGACCTTCCGCATCCCCTACTACGTGGGCCCTCTGGCCAGGGGAAACAGCAGA
TTCGCCTGGATGACCAGAAAGAGCGAGGAAACCATCACCCCCTGGAACTTCGAGGAAGTGGTGGACAAGG
GCGCTTCCGCCCAGAGCTTCATCGAGCGGATGACCAACTTCGATAAGAACCTGCCCAACGAGAAGGTGCT
GCCCAAGCACAGCCTGCTGTACGAGTACTTCACCGTGTATAACGAGCTGACCAAAGTGAAATACGTGACC
GAGGGAATGAGAAAGCCCGCCTTCCTGAGCGGCGAGCAGAAAAAGGCCATCGTGGACCTGCTGTTCAAGA
CCAACCGGAAAGTGACCGTGAAGCAGCTGAAAGAGGACTACTTCAAGAAAATCGAGTGCTTCGACTCCGT
GGAAATCTCCGGCGTGGAAGATCGGTTCAACGCCTCCCTGGGCACATACCACGATCTGCTGAAAATTATC
AAGGACAAGGACTTCCTGGACAATGAGGAAAACGAGGACATTCTGGAAGATATCGTGCTGACCCTGACAC
TGTTTGAGGACAGAGAGATGATCGAGGAACGGCTGAAAACCTATGCCCACCTGTTCGACGACAAAGTGAT
GAAGCAGCTGAAGCGGCGGAGATACACCGGCTGGGGCAGGCTGAGCCGGAAGCTGATCAACGGCATCCGG
GACAAGCAGTCCGGCAAGACAATCCTGGATTTCCTGAAGTCCGACGGCTTCGCCAACAGAAACTTCATGC
AGCTGATCCACGACGACAGCCTGACCTTTAAAGAGGACATCCAGAAAGCCCAGGTGTCCGGCCAGGGCGA
TAGCCTGCACGAGCACATTGCCAATCTGGCCGGCAGCCCCGCCATTAAGAAGGGCATCCTGCAGACAGTG
AAGGTGGTGGACGAGCTCGTGAAAGTGATGGGCCGGCACAAGCCCGAGAACATCGTGATCGAAATGGCCA
GAGAGAACCAGACCACCCAGAAGGGACAGAAGAACAGCCGCGAGAGAATGAAGCGGATCGAAGAGGGCAT
CAAAGAGCTGGGCAGCCAGATCCTGAAAGAACACCCCGTGGAAAACACCCAGCTGCAGAACGAGAAGCTG
TACCTGTACTACCTGCAGAATGGGCGGGATATGTACGTGGACCAGGAACTGGACATCAACCGGCTGTCCG
ACTACGATGTGGACCATATCGTGCCTCAGAGCTTTCTGAAGGACGACTCCATCGACAACAAGGTGCTGAC
CAGAAGCGACAAGAACCGGGGCAAGAGCGACAACGTGCCCTCCGAAGAGGTCGTGAAGAAGATGAAGAAC
TACTGGCGGCAGCTGCTGAACGCCAAGCTGATTACCCAGAGAAAGTTCGACAATCTGACCAAGGCCGAGA
GAGGCGGCCTGAGCGAACTGGATAAGGCCGGCTTCATCAAGAGACAGCTGGTGGAAACCCGGCAGATCAC
AAAGCACGTGGCACAGATCCTGGACTCCCGGATGAACACTAAGTACGACGAGAATGACAAGCTGATCCGG
GAAGTGAAAGTGATCACCCTGAAGTCCAAGCTGGTGTCCGATTTCCGGAAGGATTTCCAGTTTTACAAAG
TGCGCGAGATCAACAACTACCACCACGCCCACGACGCCTACCTGAACGCCGTCGTGGGAACCGCCCTGAT
CAAAAAGTACCCTAAGCTGGAAAGCGAGTTCGTGTACGGCGACTACAAGGTGTACGACGTGCGGAAGATG
ATCGCCAAGAGCGAGCAGGAAATCGGCAAGGCTACCGCCAAGTACTTCTTCTACAGCAACATCATGAACT
TTTTCAAGACCGAGATTACCCTGGCCAACGGCGAGATCCGGAAGCGGCCTCTGATCGAGACAAACGGCGA
AACCGGGGAGATCGTGTGGGATAAGGGCCGGGATTTTGCCACCGTGCGGAAAGTGCTGAGCATGCCCCAA
GTGAATATCGTGAAAAAGACCGAGGTGCAGACAGGCGGCTTCAGCAAAGAGTCTATCCTGCCCAAGAGGA
ACAGCGATAAGCTGATCGCCAGAAAGAAGGACTGGGACCCTAAGAAGTACGGCGGCTTCGACAGCCCCAC
CGTGGCCTATTCTGTGCTGGTGGTGGCCAAAGTGGAAAAGGGCAAGTCCAAGAAACTGAAGAGTGTGAAA
GAGCTGCTGGGGATCACCATCATGGAAAGAAGCAGCTTCGAGAAGAATCCCATCGACTTTCTGGAAGCCA
AGGGCTACAAAGAAGTGAAAAAGGACCTGATCATCAAGCTGCCTAAGTACTCCCTGTTCGAGCTGGAAAA
CGGCCGGAAGAGAATGCTGGCCTCTGCCGGCGAACTGCAGAAGGGAAACGAACTGGCCCTGCCCTCCAAA
TATGTGAACTTCCTGTACCTGGCCAGCCACTATGAGAAGCTGAAGGGCTCCCCCGAGGATAATGAGCAGA
AACAGCTGTTTGTGGAACAGCACAAGCACTACCTGGACGAGATCATCGAGCAGATCAGCGAGTTCTCCAA
GAGAGTGATCCTGGCCGACGCTAATCTGGACAAAGTGCTGTCCGCCTACAACAAGCACCGGGATAAGCCC
ATCAGAGAGCAGGCCGAGAATATCATCCACCTGTTTACCCTGACCAATCTGGGAGCCCCTGCCGCCTTCA
AGTACTTTGACACCACCATCGACCGGAAGAGGTACACCAGCACCAAAGAGGTGCTGGACGCCACCCTGAT
CCACCAGAGCATCACCGGCCTGTACGAGACACGGATCGACCTGTCTCAGCTGGGAGGCGACAAGCGTCCT
GCTGCTACTAAGAAAGCTGGTCAAGCTAAGAAAAAGAAAGCTAGCGGCAGCGGCGCCACCAACTTCAGCC
TGCTGAAGCAGGCCGGCGACGTGGAGGAGAACCCCGGCCCCATGGCCAAGCCTTTGTCTCAAGAAGAATC
CACCCTCATTGAAAGAGCAACGGCTACAATCAACAGCATCCCCATCTCTGAAGACTACAGCGTCGCCAGC
GCAGCTCTCTCTAGCGACGGCCGCATCTTCACTGGTGTCAATGTATATCATTTTACTGGGGGACCTTGTG
CAGAACTCGTGGTGCTGGGCACTGCTGCTGCTGCGGCAGCTGGCAACCTGACTTGTATCGTCGCGATCGG
AAATGAGAACAGGGGCATCTTGAGCCCCTGCGGACGGTGCCGACAGGTGCTTCTCGATCTGCATCCTGGG
ATCAAAGCCATAGTGAAGGACAGTGATGGACAGCCGACGGCAGTTGGGATTCGTGAATTGCTGCCCTCTG
GTTATGTGTGGGAGGGCTAAACGCGTTAAGTCGACAATCAACCTCTGGATTACAAAATTTGTGAAAGATT
GACTGGTATTCTTAACTATGTTGCTCCTTTTACGCTATGTGGATACGCTGCTTTAATGCCTTTGTATCAT
GCTATTGCTTCCCGTATGGCTTTCATTTTCTCCTCCTTGTATAAATCCTGGTTGCTGTCTCTTTATGAGG
AGTTGTGGCCCGTTGTCAGGCAACGTGGCGTGGTGTGCACTGTGTTTGCTGACGCAACCCCCACTGGTTG
GGGCATTGCCACCACCTGTCAGCTCCTTTCCGGGACTTTCGCTTTCCCCCTCCCTATTGCCACGGCGGAA
CTCATCGCCGCCTGCCTTGCCCGCTGCTGGACAGGGGCTCGGCTGTTGGGCACTGACAATTCCGTGGTGT
TGTCGGGGAAATCATCGTCCTTTCCTTGGCTGCTCGCCTGTGTTGCCACCTGGATTCTGCGCGGGACGTC
CTTCTGCTACGTCCCTTCGGCCCTCAATCCAGCGGACCTTCCTTCCCGCGGCCTGCTGCCGGCTCTGCGG
CCTCTTCCGCGTCTTCGCCTTCGCCCTCAGACGAGTCGGATCTCCCTTTGGGCCGCCTCCCCGCGTCGAC
TTTAAGACCAATGACTTACAAGGCAGCTGTAGATCTTAGCCACTTTTTAAAAGAAAAGGGGGGACTGGAA
GGGCTAATTCACTCCCAACGAAGACAAGATCTGCTTTTTGCTTGTACTGGGTCTCTCTGGTTAGACCAGA
TCTGAGCCTGGGAGCTCTCTGGCTAACTAGGGAACCCACTGCTTAAGCCTCAATAAAGCTTGCCTTGAGT
GCTTCAAGTAGTGTGTGCCCGTCTGTTGTGTGACTCTGGTAACTAGAGATCCCTCAGACCCTTTTAGTCA
GTGTGGAAAATCTCTAGCAGTACGTATAGTAGTTCATGTCATCTTATTATTCAGTATTTATAACTTGCAA
AGAAATGAATATCAGAGAGTGAGAGGAACTTGTTTATTGCAGCTTATAATGGTTACAAATAAAGCAATAG
CATCACAAATTTCACAAATAAAGCATTTTTTTCACTGCATTCTAGTTGTGGTTTGTCCAAACTCATCAAT
GTATCTTATCATGTCTGGCTCTAGCTATCCCGCCCCTAACTCCGCCCATCCCGCCCCTAACTCCGCCCAG
TTCCGCCCATTCTCCGCCCCATGGCTGACTAATTTTTTTTATTTATGCAGAGGCCGAGGCCGCCTCGGCC
TCTGAGCTATTCCAGAAGTAGTGAGGAGGCTTTTTTGGAGGCCTAGGGACGTACCCAATTCGCCCTATAG
TGAGTCGTATTACGCGCGCTCACTGGCCGTCGTTTTACAACGTCGTGACTGGGAAAACCCTGGCGTTACC
CAACTTAATCGCCTTGCAGCACATCCCCCTTTCGCCAGCTGGCGTAATAGCGAAGAGGCCCGCACCGATC
GCCCTTCCCAACAGTTGCGCAGCCTGAATGGCGAATGGG
[124 nt withheld, positions 8720-8843]
C
[91 nt withheld, positions 8845-8935]
A
[49 nt withheld, positions 8937-8985]
CCTTTGACGTTGGAGTCCACGTTCTTT
[37 nt withheld, positions 9013-9049]
ACCCTATCTCGGTCTATTCTTTTGATTTATAAGGGATTTTGCCGATTTCGGCCTATTGGTTAAAAAATGA
GCTGATTTAACAAAAATTTAACGCGAATTTTAACAAAATATTAACGCTTACAATTTAGGTGGCACTTTTC
GGGGAAATGTGCGCGGAACCCCTATTTGTTTATTTTTCTAAATACATTCAAATATGTATCCGCTCATGAG
ACAATAACCCTGATAAATGCTTCAATAATATTGAAAAAGGAAGAGTATGAGTATTCAACATTTCCGTGTC
GCCCTTATTCCCTTTTTTGCGGCATTTTGCCTTCCTGTTTTTGCTCACCCAGAAACGCTGGTGAAAGTAA
AAGATGCTGAAGATCAGTTGGGTGCACGAGTGGGTTACATCGAACTGGATCTCAACAGCGGTAAGATCCT
TGAGAGTTTTCGCCCCGAAGAACGTTTTCCAATGATGAGCACTTTTAAAGTTCTGCTATGTGGCGCGGTA
TTATCCCGTATTGACGCCGGGCAAGAGCAACTCGGTCGCCGCATACACTATTCTCAGAATGACTTGGTTG
AGTACTCACCAGTCACAGAAAAGCATCTTACGGATGGCATGACAGTAAGAGAATTATGCAGTGCTGCCAT
AACCATGAGTGATAACACTGCGGCCAACTTACTTCTGACAACGATCGGAGGACCGAAGGAGCTAACCGCT
TTTTTGCACAACATGGGGGATCATGTAACTCGCCTTGATCGTTGGGAACCGGAGCTGAATGAAGCCATAC
CAAACGACGAGCGTGACACCACGATGCCTGTAGCAATGGCAACAACGTTGCGCAAACTATTAACTGGCGA
ACTACTTACTCTAGCTTCCCGGCAACAATTAATAGACTGGATGGAGGCGGATAAAGTTGCAGGACCACTT
CTGCGCTCGGCCCTTCCGGCTGGCTGGTTTATTGCTGATAAATCTGGAGCCGGTGAGCGTGGGTCTCGCG
GTATCATTGCAGCACTGGGGCCAGATGGTAAGCCCTCCCGTATCGTAGTTATCTACACGACGGGGAGTCA
GGCAACTATGGATGAACGAAATAGACAGATCGCTGAGATAGGTGCCTCACTGATTAAGCATTGGTAACTG
TCAGACCAAGTTTACTCATATATACTTTAGATTGATTTAAAACTTCATTTTTAATTTAAAAGGATCTAGG
TGAAGATCCTTTTTGATAATCTCATGACCAAAATCCCTTAACGTGAGTTTTCGTTCCACTGAGCGTCAGA
CCCCGTAGAAAAGATCAAAGGATCTTCTTGAGATCCTTTTTTTCTGCGCGTAATCTGCTGCTTGCAAACA
AAAAAACCACCGCTACCAGCGGTGGTTTGTTTGCCGGATCAAGAGCTACCAACTCTTTTTCCGAAGGTAA
CTGGCTTCAGCAGAGCGCAGATACCAAATACTGTTCTTCTAGTGTAGCCGTAGTTAGGCCACCACTTCAA
GAACTCTGTAGCACCGCCTACATACCTCGCTCTGCTAATCCTGTTACCAGTGGCTGCTGCCAGTGGCGAT
AAGTCGTGTCTTACCGGGTTGGACTCAAGACGATAGTTACCGGATAAGGCGCAGCGGTCGGGCTGAACGG
GGGGTTCGTGCACACAGCCCAGCTTGGAGCGAACGACCTACACCGAACTGAGATACCTACAGCGTGAGCT
ATGAGAAAGCGCCACGCTTCCCGAAGGGAGAAAGGCGGACAGGTATCCGGTAAGCGGCAGGGTCGGAACA
GGAGAGCGCACGAGGGAGCTTCCAGGGGGAAACGCCTGGTATCTTTATAGTCCTGTCGGGTTTCGCCACC
TCTGACTTGAGCGTCGATTTTTGTGATGCTCGTCAGGGGGGCGGAGCCTATGGAAAAACGCCAGCAACGC
GGCCTTTTTACGGTTCCTGGCCTTTTGCTGGCCTTTTGCTCACATGTTCTTTCCTGCGTTATCCCCTGAT
TCTGTGGATAACCGTATTACCGCCTTTGAGTGAGCTGATACCGCTCGCCGCAGCCGAACGACCGAGCGCA
GCGAGTCAGTGAGCGAGGAAGCGGAAGAGCGCCCAATACGCAAACCGCCTCTCCCCGCGCGTTGGCCGAT
TCATTAATGCAGCTGGCACGACAGGTTTCCCGACTGGAAAGCGGGCAGTGAGCGCAACGCAATTAATGTG
AGTTAGCTCACTCATTAGGCACCCCAGGCTTTACACTTTATGCTTCCGGCTCGTATGTTGTGTGGAATTG
TGAGCGGATAACAATTTCACACAGGAAACAGCTATGACCATGATTACGCCAAGCGCGCAATTAACCCTCA
CTAAAGGGAACAAAAGCTGGAGCTGCAAGC
